Addgene plasmid #178536: pLX_HA-C7orf26v2
Purpose: Subcloned C7orf26v2 (ENST00000359073, Broad GPP TRCN0000477172) into pLX_HA backbone
Depositing lab: William Hahn. Depositing organization: Dana-Farber Cancer Institute. Publication: Sparse dictionary learning recovers pleiotropy from human cell fitness screens. Pan J, Kwon JJ, Talamas JA, Borah AA, Vazquez F, Boehm JS, Tsherniak A, Zitnik M, McFarland JM, Hahn WC. Cell Syst. 2022 Jan 21. pii: S2405-4712(21)00488-9. doi: 10.1016/j.cels.2021.12.005. PubMed 35085500.
Backbone
  Vector backbone: pLX_HA
  Backbone size w/o insert (bp): 8409
  Total vector size (bp): 8457
  Modifications to backbone: c-term HA on backbone
  Vector type: Mammalian Expression
  Selectable markers: Puromycin
Growth in bacteria
  Bacterial resistance: Ampicillin, 100 μg/mL
  Growth temperature: 30°C
  Growth strain: NEB Stable
  Copy number: High Copy
Gene/Insert
  Gene/Insert name: C7orf26v2 (alt name: ENST00000359073)
  Species: H. sapiens (human)
  Insert size (bp): 1048
  GenBank ID: NM_001303039.2
  Entrez Gene: INTS15 (a.k.a. C7orf26)
  Promoter: EF1a
  Tag / fusion protein: HA (C terminal on backbone)
  Cloning method: Gateway Cloning
  Sequencing primers: 5′ TCAAGCCTCAGACAGTGGTTC; 3′ CATAGCGTAAAAGGAGCAACA
Resource information
  A portion of this plasmid was derived from a plasmid made by: C7orf26v2 from Broad (ENST00000359073, Broad GPP TRCN0000477172)
Terms and licenses: Academic/Nonprofit Terms; Industry Terms: Not Available to Industry
How to cite: pLX_HA-C7orf26v2 was a gift from William Hahn (Addgene plasmid # 178536 ; http://n2t.net/addgene:178536 ; RRID:Addgene_178536)
