[The description below was written by a language model from this plasmid's Addgene catalogue record and pLannotate feature annotations shown in this document.]
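Description:
pLX_HA-C7orf26v2 is a mammalian expression plasmid built on the pLX_HA backbone. Although it is catalogued simply as a mammalian expression vector, its feature table shows the architecture of a third-generation, self-inactivating HIV-1 lentiviral transfer vector. An RSV promoter drives a truncated 5' LTR, followed by the Ψ packaging signal with a gag fragment, the Rev response element, a cPPT/CTS, a WPRE and a ΔU3 3' LTR with a downstream SV40 polyadenylation signal. In bacteria it is maintained by a high-copy ColE1/pUC-type origin and selected through β-lactamase (ampicillin resistance). An f1 origin and remnants of a lac/lacZα region with T7 and T3 promoters are also present in the backbone.

The payload is a human open reading frame, transcript variant 2 of C7orf26 (the gene now named INTS15). It was subcloned by Gateway recombination from a Broad ORF clone and is therefore flanked by attB1 and attB2 sites. Expression is driven by the strong constitutive EF-1α promoter, and the ORF reads through attB2 into a backbone-encoded C-terminal HA epitope, allowing detection or immunoprecipitation of the protein. The WPRE downstream enhances transcript stability and expression. A separate SV40 early promoter/origin cassette upstream of the EF-1α unit expresses puromycin N-acetyltransferase, so transfected or transduced cells can be selected with puromycin.

The catalogue's total size (8,457 bp) does not match the sequenced record (9,451 nt), which is closer to the listed backbone plus insert. The record states only the subcloning as its purpose. The design suits stable, HA-tagged expression of this C7orf26 isoform in human cells.
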