Features (pLannotate 1.2.2; 33 found; start..end, strand, type, name):
    136..271     +  rep_origin     SV40 ori: SV40 origin of replication
    292..310     -  promoter       T7 promoter: promoter for bacteriophage T7 RNA polymerase
    318..473     +  CDS            lacZα (fragment): LacZα fragment of β-galactosidase; lacZ fragment
    478..906     +  rep_origin     f1 ori (sequence partly withheld): f1 bacteriophage origin of replication; arrow indicates direction of (+) strand synthesis
    959..1063    +  promoter       AmpR promoter: bla
   1064..1924    +  CDS            AmpR: β-lactamase; bla; confers resistance to ampicillin, carbenicillin, and related antibiotics
   2095..2683    +  rep_origin     ori: high-copy-number ColE1/pMB1/pBR322/pUC origin of replication
   2866..2958    +  CDS            lacI (fragment): lac repressor; lacI; The lac repressor binds to the lac operator to inhibit transcription in E. coli. This inhibition can be relieved by adding lactose or isopropyl-β-D-thiogalactopyranoside (IPTG).
   2971..2992    +  protein_bind   CAP binding site: CAP binding activates transcription in the presence of cAMP. E. coli catabolite activator protein
   3007..3037    +  promoter       lac promoter: promoter for the E. coli lac operon
   3045..3061    +  protein_bind   lac operator: The lac repressor binds to the lac operator to inhibit transcription in E. coli. This inhibition can be relieved by adding lactose or isopropyl-β-D-thiogalactopyranoside (IPTG). lac repressor encoded by lacI
   3106..3124    +  promoter       T3 promoter: promoter for bacteriophage T3 RNA polymerase
   3152..3378    +  promoter       RSV promoter: Rous sarcoma virus enhancer/promoter
   3379..3559    +  LTR            5' LTR (truncated): truncated 5' long terminal repeat (LTR) from HIV-1
   3606..3731    +  misc_feature   HIV-1 Ψ: packaging signal of human immunodeficiency virus type 1
   3715..4078    +  CDS            HIV-1 gag (fragment): gag protein from human immunodeficiency virus 1; gag
   4224..4457    +  misc_feature   RRE: The Rev response element (RRE) of HIV-1 allows for Rev-dependent mRNA export from the nucleus to the cytoplasm.
   4834..4860    +  CDS            Rev (fragment): human immunodeficiency virus 1 (HIV-1) Rev protein; rev; enhances nuclear export of unspliced and incompletely spliced viral mRNAs
   4867..4890    +  promoter       SV40 promoter (fragment): SV40 early promoter
   4891..4962    +  promoter       SV40 promoter (fragment): SV40 enhancer and early promoter
   4986..5121    +  rep_origin     SV40 ori: SV40 origin of replication
   5167..5763    +  CDS            PuroR (fragment): puromycin N-acetyltransferase; pac from Streptomyces; confers resistance to puromycin
   5812..5929    +  misc_feature   cPPT/CTS: central polypurine tract and central termination sequence of HIV-1
   5994..6060    +  CDS            small t antigen (fragment): SV40 (simian virus 40) small t antigen
   6067..7245    +  promoter       EF-1α promoter: strong constitutive promoter for human elongation factor EF-1α
   7266..7283    +  protein_bind   attB1 (fragment): mutant version of attB; core recombination site for the Gateway® BP reaction BP Clonase™
   7289..8344    +  CDS            C7orf26 (fragment): CG026_HUMAN - Experimental evidence at transcript level: Swiss-Prot protein existence level 2. From Homo sapiens (Human).
   8346..8370    -  protein_bind   attB2: mutant version of attB; recombination site for the Gateway® BP reaction BP Clonase™
   8378..8406    +  CDS            3xHA (fragment): three tandem HA epitope tags
   8455..9043    +  misc_feature   WPRE: woodchuck hepatitis virus posttranscriptional regulatory element
   9094..9113    +  misc_feature   cPPT/CTS (fragment): central polypurine tract and central termination sequence of HIV-1
   9115..9348    +  LTR            3' LTR (ΔU3): self-inactivating 3' long terminal repeat (LTR) from HIV-1
   9426..96      +  polyA_signal   SV40 poly(A) signal (across the origin): SV40 polyadenylation signal
>Addgene plasmid #178536 | pLX_HA-C7orf26v2 | addgene full sequence | sequence record 356676 | Addgene NGS Result
TTACAAATAAAGCAATAGCATCACAAATTTCACAAATAAAGCATTTTTTTCACTGCATTCTAGTTGTGGT
TTGTCCAAACTCATCAATGTATCTTATCATGTCTGGCTCTAGCTATCCCGCCCCTAACTCCGCCCATCCC
GCCCCTAACTCCGCCCAGTTCCGCCCATTCTCCGCCCCATGGCTGACTAATTTTTTTTATTTATGCAGAG
GCCGAGGCCGCCTCGGCCTCTGAGCTATTCCAGAAGTAGTGAGGAGGCTTTTTTGGAGGCCTAGGGACGT
ACCCAATTCGCCCTATAGTGAGTCGTATTACGCGCGCTCACTGGCCGTCGTTTTACAACGTCGTGACTGG
GAAAACCCTGGCGTTACCCAACTTAATCGCCTTGCAGCACATCCCCCTTTCGCCAGCTGGCGTAATAGCG
AAGAGGCCCGCACCGATCGCCCTTCCCAACAGTTGCGCAGCCTGAATGGCGAATGGG
[124 nt withheld, positions 478-601]
C
[91 nt withheld, positions 603-693]
A
[49 nt withheld, positions 695-743]
CCTTTGACGTTGGAGTCCACGTTCTTT
[37 nt withheld, positions 771-807]
ACCCTATCTCGGTCTATTCTTTTGATTTATAAGGGATTTTGCCGATTTCGGCCTATTGGTTAAAAAATGA
GCTGATTTAACAAAAATTTAACGCGAATTTTAACAAAATATTAACGCTTACAATTTAGGTGGCACTTTTC
GGGGAAATGTGCGCGGAACCCCTATTTGTTTATTTTTCTAAATACATTCAAATATGTATCCGCTCATGAG
ACAATAACCCTGATAAATGCTTCAATAATATTGAAAAAGGAAGAGTATGAGTATTCAACATTTCCGTGTC
GCCCTTATTCCCTTTTTTGCGGCATTTTGCCTTCCTGTTTTTGCTCACCCAGAAACGCTGGTGAAAGTAA
AAGATGCTGAAGATCAGTTGGGTGCACGAGTGGGTTACATCGAACTGGATCTCAACAGCGGTAAGATCCT
TGAGAGTTTTCGCCCCGAAGAACGTTTTCCAATGATGAGCACTTTTAAAGTTCTGCTATGTGGCGCGGTA
TTATCCCGTATTGACGCCGGGCAAGAGCAACTCGGTCGCCGCATACACTATTCTCAGAATGACTTGGTTG
AGTACTCACCAGTCACAGAAAAGCATCTTACGGATGGCATGACAGTAAGAGAATTATGCAGTGCTGCCAT
AACCATGAGTGATAACACTGCGGCCAACTTACTTCTGACAACGATCGGAGGACCGAAGGAGCTAACCGCT
TTTTTGCACAACATGGGGGATCATGTAACTCGCCTTGATCGTTGGGAACCGGAGCTGAATGAAGCCATAC
CAAACGACGAGCGTGACACCACGATGCCTGTAGCAATGGCAACAACGTTGCGCAAACTATTAACTGGCGA
ACTACTTACTCTAGCTTCCCGGCAACAATTAATAGACTGGATGGAGGCGGATAAAGTTGCAGGACCACTT
CTGCGCTCGGCCCTTCCGGCTGGCTGGTTTATTGCTGATAAATCTGGAGCCGGTGAGCGTGGGTCTCGCG
GTATCATTGCAGCACTGGGGCCAGATGGTAAGCCCTCCCGTATCGTAGTTATCTACACGACGGGGAGTCA
GGCAACTATGGATGAACGAAATAGACAGATCGCTGAGATAGGTGCCTCACTGATTAAGCATTGGTAACTG
TCAGACCAAGTTTACTCATATATACTTTAGATTGATTTAAAACTTCATTTTTAATTTAAAAGGATCTAGG
TGAAGATCCTTTTTGATAATCTCATGACCAAAATCCCTTAACGTGAGTTTTCGTTCCACTGAGCGTCAGA
CCCCGTAGAAAAGATCAAAGGATCTTCTTGAGATCCTTTTTTTCTGCGCGTAATCTGCTGCTTGCAAACA
AAAAAACCACCGCTACCAGCGGTGGTTTGTTTGCCGGATCAAGAGCTACCAACTCTTTTTCCGAAGGTAA
CTGGCTTCAGCAGAGCGCAGATACCAAATACTGTTCTTCTAGTGTAGCCGTAGTTAGGCCACCACTTCAA
GAACTCTGTAGCACCGCCTACATACCTCGCTCTGCTAATCCTGTTACCAGTGGCTGCTGCCAGTGGCGAT
AAGTCGTGTCTTACCGGGTTGGACTCAAGACGATAGTTACCGGATAAGGCGCAGCGGTCGGGCTGAACGG
GGGGTTCGTGCACACAGCCCAGCTTGGAGCGAACGACCTACACCGAACTGAGATACCTACAGCGTGAGCT
ATGAGAAAGCGCCACGCTTCCCGAAGGGAGAAAGGCGGACAGGTATCCGGTAAGCGGCAGGGTCGGAACA
GGAGAGCGCACGAGGGAGCTTCCAGGGGGAAACGCCTGGTATCTTTATAGTCCTGTCGGGTTTCGCCACC
TCTGACTTGAGCGTCGATTTTTGTGATGCTCGTCAGGGGGGCGGAGCCTATGGAAAAACGCCAGCAACGC
GGCCTTTTTACGGTTCCTGGCCTTTTGCTGGCCTTTTGCTCACATGTTCTTTCCTGCGTTATCCCCTGAT
TCTGTGGATAACCGTATTACCGCCTTTGAGTGAGCTGATACCGCTCGCCGCAGCCGAACGACCGAGCGCA
GCGAGTCAGTGAGCGAGGAAGCGGAAGAGCGCCCAATACGCAAACCGCCTCTCCCCGCGCGTTGGCCGAT
TCATTAATGCAGCTGGCACGACAGGTTTCCCGACTGGAAAGCGGGCAGTGAGCGCAACGCAATTAATGTG
AGTTAGCTCACTCATTAGGCACCCCAGGCTTTACACTTTATGCTTCCGGCTCGTATGTTGTGTGGAATTG
TGAGCGGATAACAATTTCACACAGGAAACAGCTATGACCATGATTACGCCAAGCGCGCAATTAACCCTCA
CTAAAGGGAACAAAAGCTGGAGCTGCAAGCTTAATGTAGTCTTATGCAATACTCTTGTAGTCTTGCAACA
TGGTAACGATGAGTTAGCAACATGCCTTACAAGGAGAGAAAAAGCACCGTGCATGCCGATTGGTGGAAGT
AAGGTGGTACGATCGTGCCTTATTAGGAAGGCAACAGACGGGTCTGACATGGATTGGACGAACCACTGAA
TTGCCGCATTGCAGAGATATTGTATTTAAGTGCCTAGCTCGATACATAAACGGGTCTCTCTGGTTAGACC
AGATCTGAGCCTGGGAGCTCTCTGGCTAACTAGGGAACCCACTGCTTAAGCCTCAATAAAGCTTGCCTTG
AGTGCTTCAAGTAGTGTGTGCCCGTCTGTTGTGTGACTCTGGTAACTAGAGATCCCTCAGACCCTTTTAG
TCAGTGTGGAAAATCTCTAGCAGTGGCGCCCGAACAGGGACTTGAAAGCGAAAGGGAAACCAGAGGAGCT
CTCTCGACGCAGGACTCGGCTTGCTGAAGCGCGCACGGCAAGAGGCGAGGGGCGGCGACTGGTGAGTACG
CCAAAAATTTTGACTAGCGGAGGCTAGAAGGAGAGAGATGGGTGCGAGAGCGTCAGTATTAAGCGGGGGA
GAATTAGATCGCGATGGGAAAAAATTCGGTTAAGGCCAGGGGGAAAGAAAAAATATAAATTAAAACATAT
AGTATGGGCAAGCAGGGAGCTAGAACGATTCGCAGTTAATCCTGGCCTGTTAGAAACATCAGAAGGCTGT
AGACAAATACTGGGACAGCTACAACCATCCCTTCAGACAGGATCAGAAGAACTTAGATCATTATATAATA
CAGTAGCAACCCTCTATTGTGTGCATCAAAGGATAGAGATAAAAGACACCAAGGAAGCTTTAGACAAGAT
AGAGGAAGAGCAAAACAAAAGTAAGACCACCGCACAGCAAGCGGCCGCTGATCTTCAGACCTGGAGGAGG
AGATATGAGGGACAATTGGAGAAGTGAATTATATAAATATAAAGTAGTAAAAATTGAACCATTAGGAGTA
GCACCCACCAAGGCAAAGAGAAGAGTGGTGCAGAGAGAAAAAAGAGCAGTGGGAATAGGAGCTTTGTTCC
TTGGGTTCTTGGGAGCAGCAGGAAGCACTATGGGCGCAGCGTCAATGACGCTGACGGTACAGGCCAGACA
ATTATTGTCTGGTATAGTGCAGCAGCAGAACAATTTGCTGAGGGCTATTGAGGCGCAACAGCATCTGTTG
CAACTCACAGTCTGGGGCATCAAGCAGCTCCAGGCAAGAATCCTGGCTGTGGAAAGATACCTAAAGGATC
AACAGCTCCTGGGGATTTGGGGTTGCTCTGGAAAACTCATTTGCACCACTGCTGTGCCTTGGAATGCTAG
TTGGAGTAATAAATCTCTGGAACAGATTTGGAATCACACGACCTGGATGGAGTGGGACAGAGAAATTAAC
AATTACACAAGCTTAATACACTCCTTAATTGAAGAATCGCAAAACCAGCAAGAAAAGAATGAACAAGAAT
TATTGGAATTAGATAAATGGGCAAGTTTGTGGAATTGGTTTAACATAACAAATTGGCTGTGGTATATAAA
ATTATTCATAATGATAGTAGGAGGCTTGGTAGGTTTAAGAATAGTTTTTGCTGTACTTTCTATAGTGAAT
AGAGTTAGGCAGGGATATTCACCATTATCGTTTCAGACCCACCTCCCAACCCCGAGGGGACCCATGCATT
GCATCTCAATTAGTCAGCAACCAGGTGTGGAAAGTCCCCAGGCTCCCCAGCAGGCAGAAGTATGCAAAGC
ATGCGTCTCAATTAGTCAGCAACCATAGTCCCGCCCCTAACTCCGCCCATCCCGCCCCTAACTCCGCCCA
GTTCCGCCCATTCTCCGCCCCATGGCTGACTAATTTTTTTTATTTATGCAGAGGCCGAGGCCGCCTCGGC
CTCTGAGCTATTCCAGAAGTAGTGAGGAGGCTTTTTTGGAGGCCTAGGCTTTTGCAAAAAGCTTTCTAGA
GGTACCACCGGAGCTTACCATGACCGAGTACAAGCCCACGGTGCGCCTCGCCACCCGCGACGACGTCCCC
AGGGCCGTACGCACCCTCGCCGCCGCGTTCGCCGACTACCCCGCCACGCGCCACACCGTCGATCCGGACC
GCCACATCGAGCGGGTCACCGAGCTGCAAGAACTCTTCCTCACGCGCGTCGGGCTCGACATCGGCAAGGT
GTGGGTCGCGGACGACGGCGCCGCCGTGGCGGTCTGGACCACGCCGGAGAGCGTCGAAGCGGGGGCGGTG
TTCGCCGAGATCGGCCCGCGCATGGCCGAGTTGAGCGGTTCCCGGCTGGCCGCGCAGCAACAGATGGAAG
GCCTCCTGGCGCCGCACCGGCCCAAGGAGCCCGCGTGGTTCCTGGCCACCGTCGGCGTCTCGCCCGACCA
CCAGGGCAAGGGTCTGGGCAGCGCCGTCGTGCTCCCCGGAGTGGAGGCGGCCGAGCGCGCCGGGGTGCCC
GCCTTCCTGGAGACCTCCGCGCCCCGCAACCTCCCCTTCTACGAGCGGCTCGGCTTCACCGTCACCGCCG
ACGTCGAGGTGCCCGAAGGACCGCGCACCTGGTGCATGACCCGCAAGCCCGGTGCCAGTTAACGAATTCT
AGATCTTGAGACAAATGGCAGTATTCATCCACAATTTTAAAAGAAAAGGGGGGATTGGGGGGTACAGTGC
AGGGGAAAGAATAGTAGACATAATAGCAACAGACATACAAACTAAAGAATTACAAAAACAAATTACAAAA
ATTCAAAATTTTCGGGTTTATTACAGGGACAGCAGAGATCCACTTTGGCGCCGGCTCGAGGCCTGCAGGT
GCAAAGATGGATAAAGTTTTAAACAGAGAGGAATCTTTGCAGCTAATGGACCTTCTAGGTCTTGAAAGGA
GTGGGAATTGGCTCCGGTGCCCGTCAGTGGGCAGAGCGCACATCGCCCACAGTCCCCGAGAAGTTGGGGG
GAGGGGTCGGCAATTGAACCGGTGCCTAGAGAAGGTGGCGCGGGGTAAACTGGGAAAGTGATGTCGTGTA
CTGGCTCCGCCTTTTTCCCGAGGGTGGGGGAGAACCGTATATAAGTGCAGTAGTCGCCGTGAACGTTCTT
TTTCGCAACGGGTTTGCCGCCAGAACACAGGTAAGTGCCGTGTGTGGTTCCCGCGGGCCTGGCCTCTTTA
CGGGTTATGGCCCTTGCGTGCCTTGAATTACTTCCACCTGGCTGCAGTACGTGATTCTTGATCCCGAGCT
TCGGGTTGGAAGTGGGTGGGAGAGTTCGAGGCCTTGCGCTTAAGGAGCCCCTTCGCCTCGTGCTTGAGTT
GAGGCCTGGCCTGGGCGCTGGGGCCGCCGCGTGCGAATCTGGTGGCACCTTCGCGCCTGTCTCGCTGCTT
TCGATAAGTCTCTAGCCATTTAAAATTTTTGATGACCTGCTGCGACGCTTTTTTTCTGGCAAGATAGTCT
TGTAAATGCGGGCCAAGATCTGCACACTGGTATTTCGGTTTTTGGGGCCGCGGGCGGCGACGGGGCCCGT
GCGTCCCAGCGCACATGTTCGGCGAGGCGGGGCCTGCGAGCGCGGCCACCGAGAATCGGACGGGGGTAGT
CTCAAGCTGGCCGGCCTGCTCTGGTGCCTGGCCTCGCGCCGCCGTGTATCGCCCCGCCCTGGGCGGCAAG
GCTGGCCCGGTCGGCACCAGTTGCGTGAGCGGAAAGATGGCCGCTTCCCGGCCCTGCTGCAGGGAGCTCA
AAATGGAGGACGCGGCGCTCGGGAGAGCGGGCGGGTGAGTCACCCACACAAAGGAAAAGGGCCTTTCCGT
CCTCAGCCGTCGCTTCATGTGACTCCACGGAGTACCGGGCGCCGTCCAGGCACCTCGATTAGTTCTCGAG
CTTTTGGAGTACGTCGTCTTTAGGTTGGGGGGAGGGGTTTTATGCGATGGAGTTTCCCCACACTGAGTGG
GTGGAGACTGAAGTTAGGCCAGCTTGGCACTTGATGTAATTCTCCTTGGAATTTGCCCTTTTTGAGTTTG
GATCTTGGTTCATTCTCAAGCCTCAGACAGTGGTTCAAAGTTTTTTTCTTCCATTTCAGGTGTCGTGAGG
CTAGCATCGATTGATCAACAAGTTTGTACAAAAAAGTTGGCATGAGCGACATCCGCCACTCGCTGCTGCG
CCGCGATGCGCTGAGCGCCGCCAAGGAGGTGTTGTACCACCTGGACATCTACTTCAGCAGCCAGCTGCAG
AGCGCGCCGCTGCCCATCGTGGACAAGGGCCCCGTGGAGCTGCTGGAGGAGTTCGTGTTCCAGGTGCCCA
AGGAGCGCAGCGCGCAGCCCAAGGAGCAAACCAAGGACTCTGTTCGGCAGATTATTTTTTCATCCCTTTT
CAGCCCTCAAGGGAACAAAGCCGATGACAGCCGGATGAGCTTGTTGGGAAAACTGGTCTCCATGGCGGTG
GCTGTGTGTCGAATCCCGGTGTTGGAGTGTGCTGCCTCCTGGCTTCAGCGGACGCCCGTGGTTTACTGTG
TGAGGTTAGCCAAGGCCCTTGTAGATGACTACTGCTGTTTGGTGCCGGGATCCATTCAGACGCTGAAGCA
GATATTCAGTGCCAGCCCGAGATTCTGCTGCCAGTTCATCACCTCCGTTACCGCGCTCTATGACCTGTCA
TCAGATGACCTCATTCCACCTATGGACTTGCTTGAAATGATTGTCACCTGGATTTTTGAGGACCCAAGCG
TCCTGCAAGTGCTCATGACGCTGCAGCTGCACCTGACCGAGAAGAATCTGTATGGGCGCCTGGGGCTGAT
CCTCTTCGACCACATGGTCCCGCTGGTAGAGGAGATCAACAGGTTGGCGGATGAACTGAACCCCCTCAAC
GCCTCCCAGGAGATTGAGCTCTCGCTGGACCGGCTGGCGCAGGCTCTGCAGGTGGCCATGGCCTCAGGAG
CTCTGCTGTGCACGAGAGATGACCTGAGAACCTTGTGCTCCAGGCTGCCCCATAATAACCTCCTCCAGCT
GGTGATCTCGGGTCCCGTGCAGCAGTCGCCTCACGCCGCGCTCCCCCCGGGGTTCTACCCCCACATCCAC
ACGCCCCCGCTGGGCTACGGGGCTGTCCCGGCCCACCCCGCCGCCCACCCCGCCCTGCCCACGCACCCCG
GCCACACCTTCATCTCCGGCGTGACCTTTCCCTTCAGGCCCATCCGCTACCCAACTTTCTTGTACAAAGT
GGTTGATATCTACCCATACGATGTTCCAGATTACGCTTAGTAATGAACTAGTACCGGTTAAGTCGACAAT
CAACGCGTTAAGTCGACAATCAACCTCTGGATTACAAAATTTGTGAAAGATTGACTGGTATTCTTAACTA
TGTTGCTCCTTTTACGCTATGTGGATACGCTGCTTTAATGCCTTTGTATCATGCTATTGCTTCCCGTATG
GCTTTCATTTTCTCCTCCTTGTATAAATCCTGGTTGCTGTCTCTTTATGAGGAGTTGTGGCCCGTTGTCA
GGCAACGTGGCGTGGTGTGCACTGTGTTTGCTGACGCAACCCCCACTGGTTGGGGCATTGCCACCACCTG
TCAGCTCCTTTCCGGGACTTTCGCTTTCCCCCTCCCTATTGCCACGGCGGAACTCATCGCCGCCTGCCTT
GCCCGCTGCTGGACAGGGGCTCGGCTGTTGGGCACTGACAATTCCGTGGTGTTGTCGGGGAAATCATCGT
CCTTTCCTTGGCTGCTCGCCTGTGTTGCCACCTGGATTCTGCGCGGGACGTCCTTCTGCTACGTCCCTTC
GGCCCTCAATCCAGCGGACCTTCCTTCCCGCGGCCTGCTGCCGGCTCTGCGGCCTCTTCCGCGTCTTCGC
CTTCGCCCTCAGACGAGTCGGATCTCCCTTTGGGCCGCCTCCCCGCGTCGACTTTAAGACCAATGACTTA
CAAGGCAGCTGTAGATCTTAGCCACTTTTTAAAAGAAAAGGGGGGACTGGAAGGGCTAATTCACTCCCAA
CGAAGACAAGATCTGCTTTTTGCTTGTACTGGGTCTCTCTGGTTAGACCAGATCTGAGCCTGGGAGCTCT
CTGGCTAACTAGGGAACCCACTGCTTAAGCCTCAATAAAGCTTGCCTTGAGTGCTTCAAGTAGTGTGTGC
CCGTCTGTTGTGTGACTCTGGTAACTAGAGATCCCTCAGACCCTTTTAGTCAGTGTGGAAAATCTCTAGC
AGTACGTATAGTAGTTCATGTCATCTTATTATTCAGTATTTATAACTTGCAAAGAAATGAATATCAGAGA
GTGAGAGGAACTTGTTTATTGCAGCTTATAATGG
